Addgene plasmid #92142: pEN396 - pCAGGS-Tir1-V5-2A-PuroR TIGRE donor
Purpose: Targeting vector to introduce an osTir1 expressing cassette at the mouse TIGRE acceptor locus using Puromycin selection (2A-fusion). Auxin-inducible degron system.
Depositing lab: Benoit Bruneau. Depositing organization: J. David Gladstone Institutes. Publication: Targeted Degradation of CTCF Decouples Local Insulation of Chromosome Domains from Genomic Compartmentalization. Nora EP, Goloborodko A, Valton AL, Gibcus JH, Uebersohn A, Abdennur N, Dekker J, Mirny LA, Bruneau BG. Cell. 2017 May 18;169(5):930-944.e22. doi: 10.1016/j.cell.2017.05.004. PubMed 28525758.
Backbone
  Vector backbone: pEN113 (Addgene #86233)
  Vector type: Mammalian Expression, Mouse Targeting
  Selectable markers: Puromycin
Growth in bacteria
  Bacterial resistance: Ampicillin, 100 μg/mL
  Growth temperature: 37°C
  Growth strain: DH5alpha
  Copy number: High Copy
Gene/Insert
  Gene/Insert name: osTir1 (alt name: Transport inhibitor response 1 protein from Oryza sativa, mammalian codon optimized)
  Species: M. musculus (mouse); Oryza sativa
  Tag / fusion protein: V5 tag (C terminal on insert)
Terms and licenses: Academic/Nonprofit Terms; Industry Terms: Not Available to Industry
Depositor comments: use with pX330-EN1201 (Cas9 + sgRNA against mouse TIGRE acceptor locus)
How to cite: pEN396 - pCAGGS-Tir1-V5-2A-PuroR TIGRE donor was a gift from Benoit Bruneau (Addgene plasmid # 92142 ; http://n2t.net/addgene:92142 ; RRID:Addgene_92142)
