[The description below was written by a language model from this plasmid's Addgene catalogue record and pLannotate feature annotations shown in this document.]
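Description:
pEN396 - pCAGGS-Tir1-V5-2A-PuroR TIGRE donor is a mouse gene-targeting and mammalian expression plasmid of about 9 kb, built on the pEN113 backbone. It is designed to knock an osTir1 expression cassette into the mouse TIGRE acceptor locus. In E. coli it is maintained at high copy from a ColE1/pUC-type origin and selected with ampicillin through the β-lactamase gene. Remnants of lac regulatory elements, lacZα, bom and rop are cloning-vector leftovers with no role in the design.

The payload is driven by the CAG (pCAGGS) promoter: the CMV immediate-early enhancer, the chicken β-actin promoter and a chimeric β-actin/β-globin intron, which together give strong, broadly active expression. The short HBB fragment annotated at the end of the intron is probably the rabbit β-globin exon sequence that forms part of this promoter unit. Downstream lies a mammalian codon-optimized coding sequence for Oryza sativa TIR1, the auxin-receptor F-box protein, carrying a C-terminal V5 epitope tag. It is joined through a 2A self-cleaving peptide to puromycin N-acetyltransferase and terminated by a bGH polyadenylation signal. The V5 tag and 2A peptide are not annotated, but a short unannotated gap between the TIR1 and PuroR features fits their expected position. Because both proteins come from one transcript, puromycin resistance reports on Tir1 expression.

The homology arms are also not explicitly annotated. Unannotated stretches flank the cassette, and the downstream one includes a mouse Hide1 fragment, consistent with genomic TIGRE sequence. The depositor recommends co-delivery with a Cas9 plasmid carrying an sgRNA against TIGRE. The resulting cells express Tir1 for the auxin-inducible degron system, in which auxin triggers rapid degradation of degron-tagged proteins. The two sequence records, depositor and NGS, differ by only a few bases in length and carry the same annotated features.
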