Features (pLannotate 1.2.2; 18 found; start..end, strand, type, name):
     96..200     +  promoter       AmpR promoter: bla
    201..1061    +  CDS            AmpR: β-lactamase; bla; confers resistance to ampicillin, carbenicillin, and related antibiotics
   1232..1820    +  rep_origin     ori: high-copy-number ColE1/pMB1/pBR322/pUC origin of replication
   2003..2095    +  CDS            lacI (fragment): lac repressor; lacI; The lac repressor binds to the lac operator to inhibit transcription in E. coli. This inhibition can be relieved by adding lactose or isopropyl-β-D-thiogalactopyranoside (IPTG).
   2108..2129    +  protein_bind   CAP binding site: CAP binding activates transcription in the presence of cAMP. E. coli catabolite activator protein
   2144..2174    +  promoter       lac promoter: promoter for the E. coli lac operon
   2182..2198    +  protein_bind   lac operator: The lac repressor binds to the lac operator to inhibit transcription in E. coli. This inhibition can be relieved by adding lactose or isopropyl-β-D-thiogalactopyranoside (IPTG). lac repressor encoded by lacI
   3243..3622    +  enhancer       CMV enhancer: human cytomegalovirus immediate early enhancer
   3625..3900    +  promoter       chicken β-actin promoter: No description available
   3901..4909    +  intron         chimeric intron: chimera between introns from chicken β-actin and rabbit β-globin
   4907..4984    +  CDS            HBB (fragment): HBB_LEPEU - Experimental evidence at protein level: Swiss-Prot protein existence level 1. Involved in oxygen transport from the lung to the various peripheral tissues. From Lepus europaeus (European hare).
   4988..6712    +  CDS            TIR1B_ORYSJ: Experimental evidence at transcript level: Swiss-Prot protein existence level 2. From Oryza sativa subsp. japonica (Rice).
   6818..7417    +  CDS            PuroR (fragment): puromycin N-acetyltransferase; pac from Streptomyces; confers resistance to puromycin
   7451..7562    +  polyA_signal   bGH poly(A) signal: bovine growth hormone polyadenylation signal
   8227..8340    -  CDS            Hide1 (fragment): HIDE1_MOUSE - Experimental evidence at protein level: Swiss-Prot protein existence level 1. From Mus musculus (Mouse).
   8621..8774    +  CDS            lacZα (fragment): LacZα fragment of β-galactosidase; lacZ fragment
   8780..8879    -  misc_feature   bom (fragment): basis of mobility region from pBR322
   8981..1       -  CDS            rop (fragment) (across the origin): Rop protein, which maintains plasmids at low copy number; rop
>Addgene plasmid #92142 | pEN396 - pCAGGS-Tir1-V5-2A-PuroR TIGRE donor | depositor full sequence | sequence record 177215 | pEN396 - pCAGGS-Tir1-V5-2A-PuroR TIGRE donor sequence 9015 bps
GACGAAAGGGCCTCGTGATACGCCTATTTTTATAGGTTAATGTCATGATAATAATGGTTTCTTAGACGTC
AGGTGGCACTTTTCGGGGAAATGTGCGCGGAACCCCTATTTGTTTATTTTTCTAAATACATTCAAATATG
TATCCGCTCATGAGACAATAACCCTGATAAATGCTTCAATAATATTGAAAAAGGAAGAGTATGAGTATTC
AACATTTCCGTGTCGCCCTTATTCCCTTTTTTGCGGCATTTTGCCTTCCTGTTTTTGCTCACCCAGAAAC
GCTGGTGAAAGTAAAAGATGCTGAAGATCAGTTGGGTGCACGAGTGGGTTACATCGAACTGGATCTCAAC
AGCGGTAAGATCCTTGAGAGTTTTCGCCCCGAAGAACGTTTTCCAATGATGAGCACTTTTAAAGTTCTGC
TATGTGGCGCGGTATTATCCCGTATTGACGCCGGGCAAGAGCAACTCGGTCGCCGCATACACTATTCTCA
GAATGACTTGGTTGAGTACTCACCAGTCACAGAAAAGCATCTTACGGATGGCATGACAGTAAGAGAATTA
TGCAGTGCTGCCATAACCATGAGTGATAACACTGCGGCCAACTTACTTCTGACAACGATCGGAGGACCGA
AGGAGCTAACCGCTTTTTTGCACAACATGGGGGATCATGTAACTCGCCTTGATCGTTGGGAACCGGAGCT
GAATGAAGCCATACCAAACGACGAGCGTGACACCACGATGCCTGTAGCAATGGCAACAACGTTGCGCAAA
CTATTAACTGGCGAACTACTTACTCTAGCTTCCCGGCAACAATTAATAGACTGGATGGAGGCGGATAAAG
TTGCAGGACCACTTCTGCGCTCGGCCCTTCCGGCTGGCTGGTTTATTGCTGATAAATCTGGAGCCGGTGA
GCGTGGGTCTCGCGGTATCATTGCAGCACTGGGGCCAGATGGTAAGCCCTCCCGTATCGTAGTTATCTAC
ACGACGGGGAGTCAGGCAACTATGGATGAACGAAATAGACAGATCGCTGAGATAGGTGCCTCACTGATTA
AGCATTGGTAACTGTCAGACCAAGTTTACTCATATATACTTTAGATTGATTTAAAACTTCATTTTTAATT
TAAAAGGATCTAGGTGAAGATCCTTTTTGATAATCTCATGACCAAAATCCCTTAACGTGAGTTTTCGTTC
CACTGAGCGTCAGACCCCGTAGAAAAGATCAAAGGATCTTCTTGAGATCCTTTTTTTCTGCGCGTAATCT
GCTGCTTGCAAACAAAAAAACCACCGCTACCAGCGGTGGTTTGTTTGCCGGATCAAGAGCTACCAACTCT
TTTTCCGAAGGTAACTGGCTTCAGCAGAGCGCAGATACCAAATACTGTTCTTCTAGTGTAGCCGTAGTTA
GGCCACCACTTCAAGAACTCTGTAGCACCGCCTACATACCTCGCTCTGCTAATCCTGTTACCAGTGGCTG
CTGCCAGTGGCGATAAGTCGTGTCTTACCGGGTTGGACTCAAGACGATAGTTACCGGATAAGGCGCAGCG
GTCGGGCTGAACGGGGGGTTCGTGCACACAGCCCAGCTTGGAGCGAACGACCTACACCGAACTGAGATAC
CTACAGCGTGAGCTATGAGAAAGCGCCACGCTTCCCGAAGGGAGAAAGGCGGACAGGTATCCGGTAAGCG
GCAGGGTCGGAACAGGAGAGCGCACGAGGGAGCTTCCAGGGGGAAACGCCTGGTATCTTTATAGTCCTGT
CGGGTTTCGCCACCTCTGACTTGAGCGTCGATTTTTGTGATGCTCGTCAGGGGGGCGGAGCCTATGGAAA
AACGCCAGCAACGCGGCCTTTTTACGGTTCCTGGCCTTTTGCTGGCCTTTTGCTCACATGTTCTTTCCTG
CGTTATCCCCTGATTCTGTGGATAACCGTATTACCGCCTTTGAGTGAGCTGATACCGCTCGCCGCAGCCG
AACGACCGAGCGCAGCGAGTCAGTGAGCGAGGAAGCGGAAGAGCGCCCAATACGCAAACCGCCTCTCCCC
GCGCGTTGGCCGATTCATTAATGCAGCTGGCACGACAGGTTTCCCGACTGGAAAGCGGGCAGTGAGCGCA
ACGCAATTAATGTGAGTTAGCTCACTCATTAGGCACCCCAGGCTTTACACTTTATGCTTCCGGCTCGTAT
GTTGTGTGGAATTGTGAGCGGATAACAATTTCACACAGGAAACAGCTATGACCATGATTACGCCATTTAA
ATGAAAAGTGGAGAGGCGTGAGTCGGAGAACTAAGAAGAAACGCCTCCTCCAGGGCTGAGCTCCGCCCCT
AGGCTGGCGTGCTGCGTACTCCCCCAGTACTCTTGGGGGTGAGGCGTTTGTCAGAAGGAGGCGCTCAGCT
ACTTTATACACCCGGAGGAGGGCTGGCTCCGCCCCCAGGAGGGACGGTTACTAGCAGAATGCAGACGGTG
CTCTGCATCTTTTTGTCAAGGGACGGTGTTCTGATCCACGAAACCCTCCCTCGGAGAGTTCGGGCCCCTC
CGGGCCAGTGTCCTGCAAACAACCTCTCCTGAGCTTGAGGAAAGACAAGAACCGTTTCCAAACCCAGGTG
ATTCGGCCACGCCCCCAAGTTAAGGTTCCGCCCTGTACGTTCCCAGGTAAGCTCCGCCTTGATCCCGTCC
CACTGGTAAGAAAAGGCCCTGTGATAGGTGTGCTCTGGTTTGCAGGCTCGCACCCAGCTGGGGCCCCTTC
CCATGCTGCTCTGGGATAAAGGCTTTTCAAGCCGCGCTCCAGAGCTTGGCCTTCACAAAGAACTTCAAGG
CAGTAACTTTAATTCTTTAGCTTCTCCACTAGGACCTCTCCTTTTCACTAGTTAACTCTCAGGTCCCCCA
GTGAACTCACAGTGGCCAGTCACTTGTTCACTTTTGCTGGGCCTCTTAGAACTCTAATTTACGTACCCCC
TCCTGGGCCTCCGCAAGACTCACAAAAGACTCAACCCTTTCCCAAGTCATCCCTCCCATCTAATGGTGCA
AGCACACAATCTCAGGCAGCCAGGACCCACAAAGTGAAGAGTAAAAACGCACTCTGCTGGGCAGTGGTGG
CACACACCTTTAATCCCGATGCTCAGGAGGCAGAGGCTGGCAGTCCTTGAGTTCCAGGCCAGCCTGGTCT
ACAGAGTGAGTTCTAGGACAGCCAGGACTACACTGAAAAACCCTATCTCAAAACAAACAGAAAACATCCC
AAAATTTAAATGGCGCGCCGTCGACATTGATTATTGACTAGTTATTAATAGTAATCAATTACGGGGTCAT
TAGTTCATAGCCCATATATGGAGTTCCGCGTTACATAACTTACGGTAAATGGCCCGCCTGGCTGACCGCC
CAACGACCCCCGCCCATTGACGTCAATAATGACGTATGTTCCCATAGTAACGCCAATAGGGACTTTCCAT
TGACGTCAATGGGTGGACTATTTACGGTAAACTGCCCACTTGGCAGTACATCAAGTGTATCATATGCCAA
GTACGCCCCCTATTGACGTCAATGACGGTAAATGGCCCGCCTGGCATTATGCCCAGTACATGACCTTATG
GGACTTTCCTACTTGGCAGTACATCTACGTATTAGTCATCGCTATTACCATGGGTCGAGGTGAGCCCCAC
GTTCTGCTTCACTCTCCCCATCTCCCCCCCCTCCCCACCCCCAATTTTGTATTTATTTATTTTTTAATTA
TTTTGTGCAGCGATGGGGGCGGGGGGGGGGGGGGCGCGCGCCAGGCGGGGCGGGGCGGGGCGAGGGGCGG
GGCGGGGCGAGGCGGAGAGGTGCGGCGGCAGCCAATCAGAGCGGCGCGCTCCGAAAGTTTCCTTTTATGG
CGAGGCGGCGGCGGCGGCGGCCCTATAAAAAGCGAAGCGCGCGGCGGGCGGGAGTCGCTGCGTTGCCTTC
GCCCCGTGCCCCGCTCCGCGCCGCCTCGCGCCGCCCGCCCCGGCTCTGACTGACCGCGTTACTCCCACAG
GTGAGCGGGCGGGACGGCCCTTCTCCTCCGGGCTGTAATTAGCGCTTGGTTTAATGACGGCTCGTTTCTT
TTCTGTGGCTGCGTGAAAGCCTTAAAGGGCTCCGGGAGGGCCCTTTGTGCGGGGGGGAGCGGCTCGGGGG
GTGCGTGCGTGTGTGTGTGCGTGGGGAGCGCCGCGTGCGGCCCGCGCTGCCCGGCGGCTGTGAGCGCTGC
GGGCGCGGCGCGGGGCTTTGTGCGCTCCGCGTGTGCGCGAGGGGAGCGCGGCCGGGGGCGGTGCCCCGCG
GTGCGGGGGGGCTGCGAGGGGAACAAAGGCTGCGTGCGGGGTGTGTGCGTGGGGGGGTGAGCAGGGGGTG
TGGGCGCGGCGGTCGGGCTGTAACCCCCCCCTGCACCCCCCTCCCCGAGTTGCTGAGCACGGCCCGGCTT
CGGGTGCGGGGCTCCGTGCGGGGCGTGGCGCGGGGCTCGCCGTGCCGGGCGGGGGGTGGCGGCAGGTGGG
GGTGCCGGGCGGGGCGGGGCCGCCTCGGGCCGGGGAGGGCTCGGGGGAGGGGCGCGGCGGCCCCGGAGCG
CCGGCGGCTGTCGAGGCGCGGCGAGCCGCAGCCATTGCCTTTTATGGTAATCGTGCGAGAGGGCGCAGGG
ACTTCCTTTGTCCCAAATCTGGCGGAGCCGAAATCTGGGAGGCGCCGCCGCACCCCCTCTAGCGGGCGCG
GGCGAAGCGGTGCGGCGCCGGCAGGAAGGAAATGGGCGGGGAGGGCCTTCGTGCGTCGCCGCGCCGCCGT
CCCCTTCTCCATCTCCAGCCTCGGGGCTGCCGCAGGGGGACGGCTGCCTTCGGGGGGGACGGGGCAGGGC
GGGGTTCGGCTTCTGGCGTGTGACCGGCGGCTCTAGAGCCTCTGCTAACCATGTTCATGCCTTCTTCTTT
TTCCTACAGCTCCTGGGCAACGTGCTGGTTATTGTGCTGTCTCATCATTTTGGCAAAGAATTCCTCGAGA
ATTCTCACGCGTCCACCATGACATACTTCCCTGAGGAGGTGGTCGAACATATTTTCTCATTCCTTCCCGC
CCAACGAGATAGGAATACCGTGTCCCTGGTGTGCAAGGTCTGGTATGAGATCGAACGCTTGAGCCGCAGA
GGTGTTTTTGTGGGTAATTGTTATGCCGTACGAGCCGGGCGAGTGGCCGCCCGGTTCCCGAACGTCAGGG
CCCTTACAGTGAAGGGCAAGCCTCACTTTGCCGACTTCAATTTGGTGCCTCCGGACTGGGGCGGCTACGC
CGGGCCCTGGATCGAGGCCGCTGCGCGCGGGTGTCATGGTCTGGAAGAACTCAGGATGAAAAGGATGGTG
GTGTCAGACGAGTCACTGGAACTGCTTGCCCGCAGCTTCCCCCGATTCCGCGCCCTGGTGCTGATCAGCT
GTGAAGGATTTAGCACCGACGGTCTGGCTGCTGTAGCTAGCCATTGTAAACTGCTGCGAGAACTGGACCT
GCAGGAAAATGAGGTAGAGGATAGGGGACCTCGGTGGCTGAGCTGTTTCCCGGATAGCTGCACTAGCCTG
GTGAGCTTGAATTTCGCTTGTATCAAGGGCGAAGTGAATGCCGGGAGTTTGGAGAGACTCGTTTCCCGAT
CCCCCAACCTGAGATCTCTGCGGCTGAACAGATCCGTTTCTGTGGACACGCTCGCCAAGATTTTGCTCCG
GACTCCCAACCTGGAGGATCTGGGGACCGGAAATCTGACCGATGATTTCCAGACAGAGAGCTACTTTAAG
CTCACTAGTGCTCTGGAAAAATGCAAAATGCTTAGGTCACTGAGCGGGTTTTGGGACGCTAGCCCTGTCT
GCCTGTCTTTTATCTATCCCCTGTGTGCACAGTTGACCGGACTTAATCTGAGTTACGCTCCAACCCTCGA
CGCTAGTGACCTTACTAAGATGATCAGCCGCTGCGTGAAGCTCCAAAGGCTCTGGGTACTGGATTGTATT
TCAGACAAGGGACTGCAAGTTGTGGCCTCCTCCTGCAAAGATCTGCAGGAGCTGAGGGTGTTCCCTTCAG
ATTTCTATGTGGCCGGATACAGCGCAGTCACCGAGGAGGGATTGGTAGCAGTGTCCCTGGGGTGCCCCAA
ACTCAATAGTTTGCTGTACTTCTGTCATCAGATGACCAATGCTGCCCTTGTTACCGTTGCCAAAAACTGT
CCAAACTTCACAAGGTTTAGACTGTGCATCTTGGAGCCCGGTAAGCCCGACGTCGTAACGTCACAGCCAC
TGGACGAAGGGTTCGGTGCCATAGTACGCGAATGTAAGGGTCTCCAGCGGCTGAGCATATCCGGCCTGCT
GACTGACAAAGTGTTCATGTATATTGGGAAGTACGCCAAGCAGCTGGAAATGCTGTCAATCGCATTCGCC
GGAGATTCAGATAAAGGGATGATGCACGTGATGAACGGGTGCAAGAACCTGAGAAAACTCGAAATTCGCG
ATTCCCCTTTTGGGGACGCCGCACTGCTGGGCAATTTCGCCCGGTACGAGACGATGAGGTCACTTTGGAT
GTCAAGCTGCAACGTGACCCTCAAGGGATGCCAAGTCCTGGCTAGTAAAATGCCAATGCTGAATGTTGAG
GTCATCAACGAACGCGACGGTAGTAATGAAATGGAGGAAAACCACGGCGATCTGCCCAAAGTGGAGAAAC
TGTACGTCTATCGGACCACAGCTGGCGCACGAGATGACGCTCCCAATTTCGTGAAAATTCTGGGCAAGCC
CATCCCCAACCCCCTGCTGGGCCTGGACAGCACCGGCAGTGGAGAGGGCAGAGGAAGTCTGCTAACATGC
GGTGACGTCGAGGAGAATCCTGGCCCAATGACCGAGTACAAGCCCACGGTGCGCCTCGCCACCCGCGACG
ACGTCCCCAGGGCCGTACGCACCCTCGCCGCCGCGTTCGCCGACTACCCCGCCACGCGCCACACCGTCGA
TCCGGACCGCCACATCGAGCGGGTCACCGAGCTGCAAGAACTCTTCCTCACGCGCGTCGGGCTCGACATC
GGCAAGGTGTGGGTCGCGGACGACGGCGCCGCGGTGGCGGTCTGGACCACGCCGGAGAGCGTCGAAGCGG
GGGCGGTGTTCGCCGAGATCGGCCCGCGCATGGCCGAGTTGAGCGGTTCCCGGCTGGCCGCGCAGCAACA
GATGGAAGGCCTCCTGGCGCCGCACCGGCCCAAGGAGCCCGCGTGGTTCCTGGCCACCGTCGGCGTCTCG
CCCGACCACCAGGGCAAGGGTCTGGGCAGCGCCGTCGTGCTCCCCGGAGTGGAGGCGGCCGAGCGCGCCG
GGGTGCCCGCCTTCCTGGAGACCTCCGCGCCCCACAACCTCCCCTTCTACGAGCGGCTCGGCTTCACCGT
CACCGCCGACGTCGAGGTGCCCGAAGGACCGCGCACCTGGTGCATGACCCGCAAGCCCGGTGCCTGAGAA
TTCTAACTAGAGCTCGCTGATCAGCCTCGACTGTGCCTTCTAGTTGCCAGCCATCTGTTGTTTGCCCCTC
CCCCGTGCCTTCCTTGACCCTGGAAGGTGCCACTCCCACTGTCCTTTCCTAATAAAATGAGGAAATTGCA
TCGCATTGTCTGAGTAGGTGTCATTCTATTCTGGGGGGTGGGGTGGGGCAGGACAGCAAGGGGGAGGATT
GGGAAGAGAATAGCAGGCATGCTGGGGAGCGGCCGCCCTGCAGGATTTAAATGTTAGGTGTTATGGCAGT
AACTTTAATTCTAGCGATCTGGAGGCAGAGGCAGGTGGATCTATGAGTTTGAGGCTGGCTTGCTCTACAC
AGTGAGTTCCAGAAAAGCCAGGGCTACACAGTGAGACCCTATCTAGAAACAACAACAGCAACAAAAAATA
TACACATCTCTCCTAAAAATAAAACACGCAGTCTGGAAGTAAGTGACCGTTGGGGAAGCACTGGAAAGGA
GTTAGAGAATGTAGACCTCTTGTGCCTGACTGGGTGTCCGGATTCAATAGTGACTTCTCCGGTGATCTGG
GAATCTGTGAAGAGGTTCTGGCTCTCTGTCTAGCCTGAGGCTGATACCCCAACTCATTTTCTTGTCTTCT
GTGAGGAAGGTTACAACTCTAGGAGTCCCCTTCCTTTGGCCAGTGCTTCCCTAAGAAAGCTATGGCTTGA
TTCCCACCCCCACCCTACCTCCACTGCCAAGTCTCTGGACAGATGTGCAGCCTCTGGCAGTGGGAGGGAA
GGAACTGGATAAAGTGGTCCTCATTCGTCAGCCTCACTGGCAGGCCCGGAAAGTGCTGAACTCAGGGGGC
TCCGGAGAGGATGATGCAGAGGTGGGCCTCTTCCGAGGCCCTGAGTCTAGGGTTGCCACTGAGTCTTCCT
GAGTCATTTTCTTTGCCCATGGAAGAAAAGAAAAGAAATTTAAAAAACAAAAACAAAACAAAAAACCCTA
AGTGGTTTTTGGTGTAAGGATCTGGGAGTTCCTCCTGTTCGAAGCTGTTGGGTACCTTCCTACCTCTTCC
TACCACCTCGCCAGATTTCAGATTCCGACCTTCAGTGGCTCAAATCCCACTTCCCTAACTTCCTAGCAGT
CTGACCTCACTTTGAGTGATAACACATATGAGCCTCAGTTTCAAATGCTAGTATCCATCTCCTAGGGGCA
GTATTTAAATACTGGCCGTCGTTTTACAACGTCGTGACTGGGAAAACCCTGGCGTTACCCAACTTAATCG
CCTTGCAGCACATCCCCCTTTCGCCAGCTGGCGTAATAGCGAAGAGGCCCGCACCGATCGCCCTTCCCAA
CAGTTGCGCAGCCTGAATGGCGAATGGCGCCTGATGCGGTATTTTCTCCTTACGCATCTGTGCGGTATTT
CACACCGCATATGGTGCACTCTCAGTACAATCTGCTCTGATGCCGCATAGTTAAGCCAGCCCCGACACCC
GCCAACACCCGCTGACGCGCCCTGACGGGCTTGTCTGCTCCCGGCATCCGCTTACAGACAAGCTGTGACC
GTCTCCGGGAGCTGCATGTGTCAGAGGTTTTCACCGTCATCACCGAAACGCGCGA
