Features (pLannotate 1.2.2; 18 found; start..end, strand, type, name):
      1..380     +  enhancer       CMV enhancer: human cytomegalovirus immediate early enhancer
    382..657     +  promoter       chicken β-actin promoter: No description available
    658..1674    +  intron         chimeric intron: chimera between introns from chicken β-actin and rabbit β-globin
   1672..1749    +  CDS            HBB (fragment): HBB_LEPEU - Experimental evidence at protein level: Swiss-Prot protein existence level 1. Involved in oxygen transport from the lung to the various peripheral tissues. From Lepus europaeus (European hare).
   1753..3477    +  CDS            TIR1B_ORYSJ: Experimental evidence at transcript level: Swiss-Prot protein existence level 2. From Oryza sativa subsp. japonica (Rice).
   3583..4182    +  CDS            PuroR (fragment): puromycin N-acetyltransferase; pac from Streptomyces; confers resistance to puromycin
   4216..4327    +  polyA_signal   bGH poly(A) signal: bovine growth hormone polyadenylation signal
   4992..5105    -  CDS            Hide1 (fragment): HIDE1_MOUSE - Experimental evidence at protein level: Swiss-Prot protein existence level 1. From Mus musculus (Mouse).
   5386..5539    +  CDS            lacZα (fragment): LacZα fragment of β-galactosidase; lacZ fragment
   5545..5644    -  misc_feature   bom (fragment): basis of mobility region from pBR322
   5746..5781    -  CDS            rop (fragment): Rop protein, which maintains plasmids at low copy number; rop
   5876..5980    +  promoter       AmpR promoter: bla
   5981..6841    +  CDS            AmpR: β-lactamase; bla; confers resistance to ampicillin, carbenicillin, and related antibiotics
   7012..7600    +  rep_origin     ori: high-copy-number ColE1/pMB1/pBR322/pUC origin of replication
   7783..7875    +  CDS            lacI (fragment): lac repressor; lacI; The lac repressor binds to the lac operator to inhibit transcription in E. coli. This inhibition can be relieved by adding lactose or isopropyl-β-D-thiogalactopyranoside (IPTG).
   7888..7909    +  protein_bind   CAP binding site: CAP binding activates transcription in the presence of cAMP. E. coli catabolite activator protein
   7924..7954    +  promoter       lac promoter: promoter for the E. coli lac operon
   7962..7978    +  protein_bind   lac operator: The lac repressor binds to the lac operator to inhibit transcription in E. coli. This inhibition can be relieved by adding lactose or isopropyl-β-D-thiogalactopyranoside (IPTG). lac repressor encoded by lacI
>Addgene plasmid #92142 | pEN396 - pCAGGS-Tir1-V5-2A-PuroR TIGRE donor | addgene full sequence | sequence record 194468 | Addgene NGS Result
GACATTGATTATTGACTAGTTATTAATAGTAATCAATTACGGGGTCATTAGTTCATAGCCCATATATGGA
GTTCCGCGTTACATAACTTACGGTAAATGGCCCGCCTGGCTGACCGCCCAACGACCCCCGCCCATTGACG
TCAATAATGACGTATGTTCCCATAGTAACGCCAATAGGGACTTTCCATTGACGTCAATGGGTGGAGTATT
TACGGTAAACTGCCCACTTGGCAGTACATCAAGTGTATCATATGCCAAGTACGCCCCCTATTGACGTCAA
TGACGGTAAATGGCCCGCCTGGCATTATGCCCAGTACATGACCTTATGGGACTTTCCTACTTGGCAGTAC
ATCTACGTATTAGTCATCGCTATTACCATGGTCGAGGTGAGCCCCACGTTCTGCTTCACTCTCCCCATCT
CCCCCCCCTCCCCACCCCCAATTTTGTATTTATTTATTTTTTAATTATTTTGTGCAGCGATGGGGGCGGG
GGGGGGGGGGGCGCGCGCCAGGCGGGGCGGGGCGGGGCGAGGGGCGGGGCGGGGCGAGGCGGAGAGGTGC
GGCGGCAGCCAATCAGAGCGGCGCGCTCCGAAAGTTTCCTTTTATGGCGAGGCGGCGGCGGCGGCGGCCC
TATAAAAAGCGAAGCGCGCGGCGGGCGGGAGTCGCTGCGCGCTGCCTTCGCCCCGTGCCCCGCTCCGCCG
CCGCCTCGCGCCGCCCGCCCCGGCTCTGACTGACCGCGTTACTCCCACAGGTGAGCGGGCGGGACGGCCC
TTCTCCTCCGGGCTGTAATTAGCGCTTGGTTTAATGACGGCTTGTTTCTTTTCTGTGGCTGCGTGAAAGC
CTTGAGGGGCTCCGGGAGGGCCCTTTGTGCGGGGGGAGCGGCTCGGGGGGTGCGTGCGTGTGTGTGTGCG
TGGGGAGCGCCGCGTGCGGCTCCGCGCTGCCCGGCGGCTGTGAGCGCTGCGGGCGCGGCGCGGGGCTTTG
TGCGCTCCGCAGTGTGCGCGAGGGGAGCGCGGCCGGGGGCGGTGCCCCGCGGTGCGGGGGGGGCTGCGAG
GGGAACAAAGGCTGCGTGCGGGGTGTGTGCGTGGGGGGGTGAGCAGGGGGTGTGGGCGCGTCGGTCGGGC
TGCAACCCCCCCTGCACCCCCCTCCCCGAGTTGCTGAGCACGGCCCGGCTTCGGGTGCGGGGCTCCGTAC
GGGGCGTGGCGCGGGGCTCGCCGTGCCGGGCGGGGGGTGGCGGCAGGTGGGGGTGCCGGGCGGGGCGGGG
CCGCCTCGGGCCGGGGAGGGCTCGGGGGAGGGGCGCGGCGGCCCCCGGAGCGCCGGCGGCTGTCGAGGCG
CGGCGAGCCGCAGCCATTGCCTTTTATGGTAATCGTGCGAGAGGGCGCAGGGACTTCCTTTGTCCCAAAT
CTGTGCGGAGCCGAAATCTGGGAGGCGCCGCCGCACCCCCTCTAGCGGGCGCGGGGCGAAGCGGTGCGGC
GCCGGCAGGAAGGAAATGGGCGGGGAGGGCCTTCGTGCGTCGCCGCGCCGCCGTCCCCTTCTCCCTCTCC
AGCCTCGGGGCTGTCCGCGGGGGGACGGCTGCCTTCGGGGGGGACGGGGCAGGGCGGGGTTCGGCTTCTG
GCGTGTGACCGGCGGCTCTAGAGCCTCTGCTAACCATGTTCATGCCTTCTTCTTTTTCCTACAGCTCCTG
GGCAACGTGCTGGTTATTGTGCTGTCTCATCATTTTGGCAAAGAATTCCTCGAGAATTCTCACGCGTCCA
CCATGACATACTTCCCTGAGGAGGTGGTCGAACATATTTTCTCATTCCTTCCCGCCCAACGAGATAGGAA
TACCGTGTCCCTGGTGTGCAAGGTCTGGTATGAGATCGAACGCTTGAGCCGCAGAGGTGTTTTTGTGGGT
AATTGTTATGCCGTACGAGCCGGGCGAGTGGCCGCCCGGTTCCCGAACGTCAGGGCCCTTACAGTGAAGG
GCAAGCCTCACTTTGCCGACTTCAATTTGGTGCCTCCGGACTGGGGCGGCTACGCCGGGCCCTGGATCGA
GGCCGCTGCGCGCGGGTGTCATGGTCTGGAAGAACTCAGGATGAAAAGGATGGTGGTGTCAGACGAGTCA
CTGGAACTGCTTGCCCGCAGCTTCCCCCGATTCCGCGCCCTGGTGCTGATCAGCTGTGAAGGATTTAGCA
CCGACGGTCTGGCTGCTGTAGCTAGCCATTGTAAACTGCTGCGAGAACTGGACCTGCAGGAAAATGAGGT
AGAGGATAGGGGACCTCGGTGGCTGAGCTGTTTCCCGGATAGCTGCACTAGCCTGGTGAGCTTGAATTTC
GCTTGTATCAAGGGCGAAGTGAATGCCGGGAGTTTGGAGAGACTCGTTTCCCGATCCCCCAACCTGAGAT
CTCTGCGGCTGAACAGATCCGTTTCTGTGGACACGCTCGCCAAGATTTTGCTCCGGACTCCCAACCTGGA
GGATCTGGGGACCGGAAATCTGACCGATGATTTCCAGACAGAGAGCTACTTTAAGCTCACTAGTGCTCTG
GAAAAATGCAAAATGCTTAGGTCACTGAGCGGGTTTTGGGACGCTAGCCCTGTCTGCCTGTCTTTTATCT
ATCCCCTGTGTGCACAGTTGACCGGACTTAATCTGAGTTACGCTCCAACCCTCGACGCTAGTGACCTTAC
TAAGATGATCAGCCGCTGCGTGAAGCTCCAAAGGCTCTGGGTACTGGATTGTATTTCAGACAAGGGACTG
CAAGTTGTGGCCTCCTCCTGCAAAGATCTGCAGGAGCTGAGGGTGTTCCCTTCAGATTTCTATGTGGCCG
GATACAGCGCAGTCACCGAGGAGGGATTGGTAGCAGTGTCCCTGGGGTGCCCCAAACTCAATAGTTTGCT
GTACTTCTGTCATCAGATGACCAATGCTGCCCTTGTTACCGTTGCCAAAAACTGTCCAAACTTCACAAGG
TTTAGACTGTGCATCTTGGAGCCCGGTAAGCCCGACGTCGTAACGTCACAGCCACTGGACGAAGGGTTCG
GTGCCATAGTACGCGAATGTAAGGGTCTCCAGCGGCTGAGCATATCCGGCCTGCTGACTGACAAAGTGTT
CATGTATATTGGGAAGTACGCCAAGCAGCTGGAAATGCTGTCAATCGCATTCGCCGGAGATTCAGATAAA
GGGATGATGCACGTGATGAACGGGTGCAAGAACCTGAGAAAACTCGAAATTCGCGATTCCCCTTTTGGGG
ACGCCGCACTGCTGGGCAATTTCGCCCGGTACGAGACGATGAGGTCACTTTGGATGTCAAGCTGCAACGT
GACCCTCAAGGGATGCCAAGTCCTGGCTAGTAAAATGCCAATGCTGAATGTTGAGGTCATCAACGAACGC
GACGGTAGTAATGAAATGGAGGAAAACCACGGCGATCTGCCCAAAGTGGAGAAACTGTACGTCTATCGGA
CCACAGCTGGCGCACGAGATGACGCTCCCAATTTCGTGAAAATTCTGGGCAAGCCCATCCCCAACCCCCT
GCTGGGCCTGGACAGCACCGGCAGTGGAGAGGGCAGAGGAAGTCTGCTAACATGCGGTGACGTCGAGGAG
AATCCTGGCCCAATGACCGAGTACAAGCCCACGGTGCGCCTCGCCACCCGCGACGACGTCCCCAGGGCCG
TACGCACCCTCGCCGCCGCGTTCGCCGACTACCCCGCCACGCGCCACACCGTCGATCCGGACCGCCACAT
CGAGCGGGTCACCGAGCTGCAAGAACTCTTCCTCACGCGCGTCGGGCTCGACATCGGCAAGGTGTGGGTC
GCGGACGACGGCGCCGCGGTGGCGGTCTGGACCACGCCGGAGAGCGTCGAAGCGGGGGCGGTGTTCGCCG
AGATCGGCCCGCGCATGGCCGAGTTGAGCGGTTCCCGGCTGGCCGCGCAGCAACAGATGGAAGGCCTCCT
GGCGCCGCACCGGCCCAAGGAGCCCGCGTGGTTCCTGGCCACCGTCGGCGTCTCGCCCGACCACCAGGGC
AAGGGTCTGGGCAGCGCCGTCGTGCTCCCCGGAGTGGAGGCGGCCGAGCGCGCCGGGGTGCCCGCCTTCC
TGGAGACCTCCGCGCCCCACAACCTCCCCTTCTACGAGCGGCTCGGCTTCACCGTCACCGCCGACGTCGA
GGTGCCCGAAGGACCGCGCACCTGGTGCATGACCCGCAAGCCCGGTGCCTGAGAATTCTAACTAGAGCTC
GCTGATCAGCCTCGACTGTGCCTTCTAGTTGCCAGCCATCTGTTGTTTGCCCCTCCCCCGTGCCTTCCTT
GACCCTGGAAGGTGCCACTCCCACTGTCCTTTCCTAATAAAATGAGGAAATTGCATCGCATTGTCTGAGT
AGGTGTCATTCTATTCTGGGGGGTGGGGTGGGGCAGGACAGCAAGGGGGAGGATTGGGAAGAGAATAGCA
GGCATGCTGGGGAGCGGCCGCCCTGCAGGATTTAAATGTTAGGTGTTATGGCAGTAACTTTAATTCTAGC
GATCTGGAGGCAGAGGCAGGTGGATCTATGAGTTTGAGGCTGGCTTGCTCTACACAGTGAGTTCCAGAAA
AGCCAGGGCTACACAGTGAGACCCTATCTAGAAACAACAACAGCAACAAAAAATATACACATCTCTCCTA
AAAATAAAACACGCAGTCTGGAAGTAAGTGACCGTTGGGGAAGCACTGGAAAGGAGTTAGAGAATGTAGA
CCTCTTGTGCCTGACTGGGTGTCCGGATTCAATAGTGACTTCTCCGGTGATCTGGGAATCTGTGAAGAGG
TTCTGGCTCTCTGTCTAGCCTGAGGCTGATACCCCAACTCATTTTCTTGTCTTCTGTGAGGAAGGTTACA
ACTCTAGGAGTCCCCTTCCTTTGGCCAGTGCTTCCCTAAGAAAGCTATGGCTTGATTCCCACCCCCACCC
TACCTCCACTGCCAAGTCTCTGGACAGATGTGCAGCCTCTGGCAGTGGGAGGGAAGGAACTGGATAAAGT
GGTCCTCATTCGTCAGCCTCACTGGCAGGCCCGGAAAGTGCTGAACTCAGGGGGCTCCGGAGAGGATGAT
GCAGAGGTGGGCCTCTTCCGAGGCCCTGAGTCTAGGGTTGCCACTGAGTCTTCCTGAGTCATTTTCTTTG
CCCATGGAAGAAAAGAAAAGAAATTTAAAAAACAAAAACAAAACAAAAAACCCTAAGTGGTTTTTGGTGT
AAGGATCTGGGAGTTCCTCCTGTTCGAAGCTGTTGGGTACCTTCCTACCTCTTCCTACCACCTCGCCAGA
TTTCAGATTCCGACCTTCAGTGGCTCAAATCCCACTTCCCTAACTTCCTAGCAGTCTGACCTCACTTTGA
GTGATAACACATATGAGCCTCAGTTTCAAATGCTAGTATCCATCTCCTAGGGGCAGTATTTAAATACTGG
CCGTCGTTTTACAACGTCGTGACTGGGAAAACCCTGGCGTTACCCAACTTAATCGCCTTGCAGCACATCC
CCCTTTCGCCAGCTGGCGTAATAGCGAAGAGGCCCGCACCGATCGCCCTTCCCAACAGTTGCGCAGCCTG
AATGGCGAATGGCGCCTGATGCGGTATTTTCTCCTTACGCATCTGTGCGGTATTTCACACCGCATATGGT
GCACTCTCAGTACAATCTGCTCTGATGCCGCATAGTTAAGCCAGCCCCGACACCCGCCAACACCCGCTGA
CGCGCCCTGACGGGCTTGTCTGCTCCCGGCATCCGCTTACAGACAAGCTGTGACCGTCTCCGGGAGCTGC
ATGTGTCAGAGGTTTTCACCGTCATCACCGAAACGCGCGAGACGAAAGGGCCTCGTGATACGCCTATTTT
TATAGGTTAATGTCATGATAATAATGGTTTCTTAGACGTCAGGTGGCACTTTTCGGGGAAATGTGCGCGG
AACCCCTATTTGTTTATTTTTCTAAATACATTCAAATATGTATCCGCTCATGAGACAATAACCCTGATAA
ATGCTTCAATAATATTGAAAAAGGAAGAGTATGAGTATTCAACATTTCCGTGTCGCCCTTATTCCCTTTT
TTGCGGCATTTTGCCTTCCTGTTTTTGCTCACCCAGAAACGCTGGTGAAAGTAAAAGATGCTGAAGATCA
GTTGGGTGCACGAGTGGGTTACATCGAACTGGATCTCAACAGCGGTAAGATCCTTGAGAGTTTTCGCCCC
GAAGAACGTTTTCCAATGATGAGCACTTTTAAAGTTCTGCTATGTGGCGCGGTATTATCCCGTATTGACG
CCGGGCAAGAGCAACTCGGTCGCCGCATACACTATTCTCAGAATGACTTGGTTGAGTACTCACCAGTCAC
AGAAAAGCATCTTACGGATGGCATGACAGTAAGAGAATTATGCAGTGCTGCCATAACCATGAGTGATAAC
ACTGCGGCCAACTTACTTCTGACAACGATCGGAGGACCGAAGGAGCTAACCGCTTTTTTGCACAACATGG
GGGATCATGTAACTCGCCTTGATCGTTGGGAACCGGAGCTGAATGAAGCCATACCAAACGACGAGCGTGA
CACCACGATGCCTGTAGCAATGGCAACAACGTTGCGCAAACTATTAACTGGCGAACTACTTACTCTAGCT
TCCCGGCAACAATTAATAGACTGGATGGAGGCGGATAAAGTTGCAGGACCACTTCTGCGCTCGGCCCTTC
CGGCTGGCTGGTTTATTGCTGATAAATCTGGAGCCGGTGAGCGTGGGTCTCGCGGTATCATTGCAGCACT
GGGGCCAGATGGTAAGCCCTCCCGTATCGTAGTTATCTACACGACGGGGAGTCAGGCAACTATGGATGAA
CGAAATAGACAGATCGCTGAGATAGGTGCCTCACTGATTAAGCATTGGTAACTGTCAGACCAAGTTTACT
CATATATACTTTAGATTGATTTAAAACTTCATTTTTAATTTAAAAGGATCTAGGTGAAGATCCTTTTTGA
TAATCTCATGACCAAAATCCCTTAACGTGAGTTTTCGTTCCACTGAGCGTCAGACCCCGTAGAAAAGATC
AAAGGATCTTCTTGAGATCCTTTTTTTCTGCGCGTAATCTGCTGCTTGCAAACAAAAAAACCACCGCTAC
CAGCGGTGGTTTGTTTGCCGGATCAAGAGCTACCAACTCTTTTTCCGAAGGTAACTGGCTTCAGCAGAGC
GCAGATACCAAATACTGTTCTTCTAGTGTAGCCGTAGTTAGGCCACCACTTCAAGAACTCTGTAGCACCG
CCTACATACCTCGCTCTGCTAATCCTGTTACCAGTGGCTGCTGCCAGTGGCGATAAGTCGTGTCTTACCG
GGTTGGACTCAAGACGATAGTTACCGGATAAGGCGCAGCGGTCGGGCTGAACGGGGGGTTCGTGCACACA
GCCCAGCTTGGAGCGAACGACCTACACCGAACTGAGATACCTACAGCGTGAGCTATGAGAAAGCGCCACG
CTTCCCGAAGGGAGAAAGGCGGACAGGTATCCGGTAAGCGGCAGGGTCGGAACAGGAGAGCGCACGAGGG
AGCTTCCAGGGGGAAACGCCTGGTATCTTTATAGTCCTGTCGGGTTTCGCCACCTCTGACTTGAGCGTCG
ATTTTTGTGATGCTCGTCAGGGGGGCGGAGCCTATGGAAAAACGCCAGCAACGCGGCCTTTTTACGGTTC
CTGGCCTTTTGCTGGCCTTTTGCTCACATGTTCTTTCCTGCGTTATCCCCTGATTCTGTGGATAACCGTA
TTACCGCCTTTGAGTGAGCTGATACCGCTCGCCGCAGCCGAACGACCGAGCGCAGCGAGTCAGTGAGCGA
GGAAGCGGAAGAGCGCCCAATACGCAAACCGCCTCTCCCCGCGCGTTGGCCGATTCATTAATGCAGCTGG
CACGACAGGTTTCCCGACTGGAAAGCGGGCAGTGAGCGCAACGCAATTAATGTGAGTTAGCTCACTCATT
AGGCACCCCAGGCTTTACACTTTATGCTTCCGGCTCGTATGTTGTGTGGAATTGTGAGCGGATAACAATT
TCACACAGGAAACAGCTATGACCATGATTACGCCATTTAAATGAAAAGTGGAGAGGCGTGAGTCGGAGAA
CTAAGAAGAAACGCCTCCTCCAGGGCTGAGCTCCGCCCCTAGGCTGGCGTGCTGCGTACTCCCCCAGTAC
TCTTGGGGGTGAGGCGTTTGTCAGAAGGAGGCGCTCAGCTACTTTATACACCCGGAGGAGGGCTGGCTCC
GCCCCCAGGAGGGACGGTTACTAGCAGAATGCAGACGGTGCTCTGCATCTTTTTGTCAAGGGACGGTGTT
CTGATCCACGAAACCCTCCCTCGGAGAGTTCGGGCCCCTCCGGGCCAGTGTCCTGCAAACAACCTCTCCT
GAGCTTGAGGAAAGACAAGAACCGTTTCCAAACCCAGGTGATTCGGCCACGCCCCCAAGTTAAGGTTCCG
CCCTGTACGTTCCCAGGTAAGCTCCGCCTTGATCCCGTCCCACTGGTAAGAAAAGGCCCTGTGATAGGTG
TGCTCTGGTTTGCAGGCTCGCACCCAGCTGGGGCCCCTTCCCATGCTGCTCTGGGATAAAGGCTTTTCAA
GCCGCGCTCCAGAGCTTGGCCTTCACAAAGAACTTCAAGGCAGTAACTTTAATTCTTTAGCTTCTCCACT
AGGACCTCTCCTTTTCACTAGTTAACTCTCAGGTCCCCCAGTGAACTCACAGTGGCCAGTCACTTGTTCA
CTTTTGCTGGGCCTCTTAGAACTCTAATTTACGTACCCCCTCCTGGGCCTCCGCAAGACTCACAAAAGAC
TCAACCCTTTCCCAAGTCATCCCTCCCATCTAATGGTGCAAGCACACAATCTCAGGCAGCCAGGACCCAC
AAAGTGAAGAGTAAAAACGCACTCTGCTGGGCAGTGGTGGCACACACCTTTAATCCCGATGCTCAGGAGG
CAGAGGCTGGCAGTCCTTGAGTTCCAGGCCAGCCTGGTCTACAGAGTGAGTTCTAGGACAGCCAGGACTA
CACTGAAAAACCCTATCTCAAAACAAACAGAAAACATCCCAAAATTTAAATGGCGCGCCGTC
